Addgene plasmid #160670: pJMP2822
Purpose: Mobile CRISPRi sfGFP 'test', empty sgRNA
Depositing lab: Jason Peters. Depositing organization: University of Wisconsin, Madison. Publication: Programmable Gene Knockdown in Diverse Bacteria Using Mobile-CRISPRi. Banta AB, Ward RD, Tran JS, Bacon EE, Peters JM. Curr Protoc Microbiol. 2020 Dec;59(1):e130. doi: 10.1002/cpmc.130. PubMed 33332762.
Backbone
  Vector backbone: R6Kγ
  Vector type: Bacterial Expression
  Selectable markers: Kanamycin
Growth in bacteria
  Bacterial resistance: Ampicillin, 100 μg/mL
  Growth temperature: 37°C
  Growth strain: BW25141
  Copy number: High Copy
Gene/Insert
  Gene/Insert name: empty sgRNA (BsaI)
  gRNA/shRNA sequence: N/A
  Species: Synthetic
  Cloning method: Gibson Cloning
Terms and licenses: Academic/Nonprofit Terms; Industry Terms: Not Available to Industry
How to cite: pJMP2822 was a gift from Jason Peters (Addgene plasmid # 160670 ; http://n2t.net/addgene:160670 ; RRID:Addgene_160670)
