[The description below was written by a language model from this plasmid's Addgene catalogue record and pLannotate feature annotations shown in this document.]
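Description:
pJMP2822 is a 12 kb Mobile-CRISPRi "test" plasmid for bacterial gene knockdown, built on an R6Kγ backbone. The R6K γ origin needs the pi initiator protein, so the plasmid is maintained only in pir-type E. coli hosts (the record lists BW25141) and behaves as a non-replicating suicide vector elsewhere. Ampicillin resistance (bla) on the backbone is used for propagation, and an incP oriT allows conjugative transfer into recipient bacteria. The circular map places the CRISPRi payload between the Tn7L and Tn7R ends, with bla, the R6K origin and oriT outside them. This arrangement fits delivery of the cargo into a recipient chromosome by Tn7 transposition. No transposase genes are annotated on this plasmid, so they would have to be supplied separately.

Within the mini-Tn7 element, a catalytically dead S. pyogenes Cas9 (D10A/H840A) with a C-terminal 3xMyc tag sits downstream of a promoter annotated as a PLtetO-1 fragment next to a lac operator. The sgRNA cassette consists of a lac operator fragment followed by the S. pyogenes tracrRNA-derived scaffold. Its spacer position is empty and is described as a BsaI cloning site for inserting a guide. lacI driven by the lacIq promoter supplies repressor, so the operator-containing promoters should be IPTG-inducible. A superfolder GFP gene is carried on the same element. It serves as a built-in reporter target for measuring knockdown efficiency in a new host, and the empty-guide version presumably acts as the non-targeting control or as the parent for cloning guides. The promoter driving sfGFP is not annotated. A kanamycin/neomycin resistance gene selects for integrants and is flanked by FRT sites for FLP-mediated removal. The rrnB T1 and lambda t0 terminators insulate the cassette. Several other short fragment annotations (p15A, rop, bom, lacZα, CmR) appear to be cloning remnants.
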