Features (pLannotate 1.2.2; 32 found; start..end, strand, type, name):
      1..78      +  promoter       lacIq promoter: lacI (mutant); In the lacIq allele, a single base change in the promoter boosts expression of the lacI gene about 10-fold.
     79..1161    +  CDS            lacI: lac repressor; lacI; The lac repressor binds to the lac operator to inhibit transcription in E. coli. This inhibition can be relieved by adding lactose or isopropyl-β-D-thiogalactopyranoside (IPTG).
   1174..1195    +  protein_bind   CAP binding site: CAP binding activates transcription in the presence of cAMP. E. coli catabolite activator protein
   1266..1352    +  ncRNA          Thr leader (fragment): Accession: RF00506 - Threonine operon leader
   1445..1462    +  protein_bind   lac operator (fragment): The lac repressor binds to the lac operator to inhibit transcription in E. coli. This inhibition can be relieved by adding lactose or isopropyl-β-D-thiogalactopyranoside (IPTG). lac repressor encoded by lacI
   1532..1599    +  misc_RNA       tracrRNA (fragment): trans-activating CRISPR RNA for the Streptococcus pyogenes CRISPR/Cas9 system
   1837..2550    +  CDS            Superfolder GFP: Superfolder GFP is a basic (constitutively fluorescent) green fluorescent protein published in 2005, derived from Aequorea victoria. It is reported to be a very rapidly-maturing weak dimer.
   2695..2742    -  protein_bind   FRT: FLP-mediated recombination occurs in the 8-bp core sequence TCTAGAAA (Turan and Bode, 2011). FLP recombinase from the Saccharomyces cerevisiae 2μ plasmid
   2819..2847    +  promoter       Pc promoter: intI1 (promoter lies within the coding sequence); class 1 integron promoter
   2864..2926    +  CDS            tnpA (fragment): TN5P_ECOLX - Also known as tnp. Experimental evidence at protein level: Swiss-Prot protein existence level 1. Mediates transposition of transposon Tn5 by a 'cut and paste' mechanism. First, the monomeric transposase binds the 19 bp inverted DNA repeats flanking the transposon. Then, dimerization of the DNA- bound transposase creates a synaptic DNA complex. After nicking of the first DNA strand, excision of the transposon proceeds through a series of intermediates. The transposase then mediates the insertion of the transposon at a new site by strand transfer. The activity of the wild- type tran
   2958..3749    +  CDS            neo: KKA2_KLEPN - Also known as kan, nptII. Experimental evidence at protein level: Swiss-Prot protein existence level 1. Resistance to kanamycin, neomycin, paromomycin, ribostamycin, butirosin and gentamicin B. From Klebsiella pneumoniae.
   3804..3837    -  protein_bind   FRT (minimal): supports FLP-mediated excision but not integration (Turan and Bode, 2011) FLP recombinase from the Saccharomyces cerevisiae 2μ plasmid
   3902..3988    -  terminator     rrnB T1 terminator: Escherichia coli rrnB; transcription terminator T1 from the E. coli rrnB gene
   4052..4081    -  CDS            CmR (fragment): chloramphenicol acetyltransferase confers resistance to chloramphenicol
   4091..4185    -  terminator     lambda t0 terminator: transcription terminator from phage lambda
   4206..4230    +  misc_feature   MCS (fragment): pBluescript multiple cloning site
   4234..4432    +  mobile_element Tn7R (fragment): mini-Tn7 element (right end of the Tn7 transposon) Tn7
   4504..4572    +  CDS            lacZα (fragment): LacZα fragment of β-galactosidase; lacZ fragment
   4578..4677    -  misc_feature   bom (fragment): basis of mobility region from pBR322
   4779..4814    -  CDS            rop (fragment): Rop protein, which maintains plasmids at low copy number; rop
   4909..5013    +  promoter       AmpR promoter: bla
   5014..5874    +  CDS            AmpR: β-lactamase; bla; confers resistance to ampicillin, carbenicillin, and related antibiotics
   6047..6072    +  CDS            bla(M) (fragment): β-lactamase lacking the signal sequence; bla(M); allows cytosolic expression of β-lactamase
   6175..6563    +  rep_origin     R6K γ ori: γ replication origin from E. coli plasmid R6K; requires the R6K initiator protein pi for replication
   6574..6613    +  CDS            λ integrase (fragment): integrase from phage λ; int
   6832..6940    +  oriT           oriT: incP origin of transfer
   7044..7209    +  mobile_element Tn7L: mini-Tn7 element (left end of the Tn7 transposon) Tn7
   7364..7453    -  CDS            3xMyc: 3 tandem Myc epitope tags
   7463..11566   -  CDS            dCas9: catalytically dead mutant of the Cas9 endonuclease from the Streptococcus pyogenes Type II CRISPR/Cas system RNA-guided DNA-binding protein that lacks endonuclease activity due to the D10A mutation in the RuvC catalytic domain and the H840A mutation in the HNH catalytic domain
  11587..11608   -  promoter       PLtetO-1 promoter (fragment): modified phage lambda PL promoter with tet operator sites (Lutz and Bujard, 1997)
  11608..11625   -  protein_bind   lac operator (fragment): The lac repressor binds to the lac operator to inhibit transcription in E. coli. This inhibition can be relieved by adding lactose or isopropyl-β-D-thiogalactopyranoside (IPTG). lac repressor encoded by lacI
  11682..11801   +  rep_origin     p15A ori (fragment): Plasmids containing the medium-copy-number p15A origin of replication can be propagated in E. coli cells that contain a second plasmid with the ColE1 origin.
>Addgene plasmid #160670 | pJMP2822 | addgene full sequence | sequence record 314828 | Addgene NGS Result
GACACCATCGAATGGTGCAAAACCTTTCGCGGTATGGCATGATAGCGCCCGGAAGAGAGTCAATTCAGGG
TGGTGAATGTGAAACCAGTAACGTTATACGATGTCGCAGAGTATGCCGGTGTCTCTTATCAGACCGTTTC
CCGCGTGGTGAACCAGGCCAGCCACGTTTCTGCGAAAACGCGGGAAAAAGTGGAAGCGGCGATGGCGGAG
CTGAATTACATTCCCAACCGCGTGGCACAACAACTGGCGGGCAAACAGTCGTTGCTGATTGGCGTTGCCA
CCTCCAGTCTGGCCCTGCACGCGCCGTCGCAAATTGTCGCGGCGATTAAATCTCGCGCCGATCAACTGGG
TGCCAGCGTGGTGGTGTCGATGGTAGAACGAAGCGGCGTCGAAGCCTGTAAAGCGGCGGTGCACAATCTT
CTCGCGCAACGCGTCAGTGGGCTGATCATTAACTATCCGCTGGATGACCAGGATGCCATTGCTGTGGAAG
CTGCCTGCACTAATGTTCCGGCGTTATTTCTTGATGTCTCTGACCAGACACCCATCAACAGTATTATTTT
CTCCCATGAAGATGGTACGCGACTGGGCGTGGAGCATCTGGTCGCATTGGGTCACCAGCAAATCGCGCTG
TTAGCGGGCCCATTAAGTTCTGTCTCGGCGCGTCTGCGTCTGGCTGGCTGGCATAAATATCTCACTCGCA
ATCAAATTCAGCCGATAGCGGAACGGGAAGGCGACTGGAGTGCCATGTCCGGTTTTCAACAAACCATGCA
AATGCTGAATGAGGGCATCGTTCCCACTGCGATGCTGGTTGCCAACGATCAGATGGCGCTGGGCGCAATG
CGCGCCATTACCGAGTCCGGGCTGCGCGTTGGTGCGGATATCTCGGTAGTGGGATACGACGATACCGAAG
ATAGCTCATGTTATATCCCGCCGTTAACCACCATCAAACAGGATTTTCGCCTGCTGGGGCAAACCAGCGT
GGACCGCTTGCTGCAACTCTCTCAGGGCCAGGCGGTGAAGGGCAATCAGCTGTTGCCCGTCTCACTGGTG
AAAAGAAAAACCACCCTGGCGCCCAATACGCAAACCGCCTCTCCCCGCGCGTTGGCCGATTCATTAATGC
AGCTGGCACGACAGGTTTCCCGACTGGAAAGCGGGCAGTGAGCGCAACGCAATTAATGTAAGTTAGCTCA
CTCATTAGGCACCCCACCCGGGTCCTTGAGCCCCATTATCACCTCCAAAGCCTTCTCGTCTGGTCAGTTT
CACCTGTTTTACGTAAAAACCCGCTTCGGCGGGTTTTTACTTTTGGGGAAACACAGAAAAAAGCCCGCAC
CTGACAGTGCGGGCTTTTTTTTTCGACCAAAGGTGCGACTACTCTTGCCTACTACCTATCGACTGAGCTG
AAAGAATTCCTAAAGATCTATAAATGTGAGCGGATAACATTGACATTGTGAGCGGATAACAAGATACTTC
TAGTTGAGACCAACTTTGGTCTCCACCATAGCGGTCGGTCTCTGTTTAAGAGCTATGCTGGAAACAGCAT
AGCAAGTTTAAATAAGGCTAGTCCGTTATCAACTTGAAAAAGTGGCACCGAGTCGGTGCTTTTTTTTTGA
ATTCATGTGGCTGACCGTTCTGTTGTCTCTCGCTCTTCCGAGTAGACGAACAATAAGGCCTCCCTAACGG
GGGGCCTTTTTTATTGATAACAAAAGTCAGTGCTTCCGCTATTTCCAAAATACCGGGCTAATACGGTTTA
AACGAAAATTTATCAAAAAGAGTATTGACTTAAAGTCTAACCTATAGGATACTTACAGCCAGATCTGAGC
GAGAAGGAGGTAAAGTATGAGCAAAGGAGAAGAACTTTTCACTGGAGTTGTCCCAATTCTTGTTGAATTA
GATGGTGATGTTAATGGGCACAAATTTTCTGTCCGTGGAGAGGGTGAAGGTGATGCTACAAACGGAAAAC
TCACCCTTAAATTTATTTGCACTACTGGAAAACTACCTGTTCCGTGGCCAACACTTGTCACTACTCTGAC
CTATGGTGTTCAATGCTTTTCCCGTTATCCGGATCACATGAAACGGCATGACTTTTTCAAGAGTGCCATG
CCCGAAGGTTATGTACAGGAACGCACTATATCTTTCAAAGATGACGGGACCTACAAGACGCGTGCTGAAG
TCAAGTTTGAAGGTGATACCCTTGTTAATCGTATCGAGTTAAAGGGTATTGATTTTAAAGAAGATGGAAA
CATTCTTGGACACAAACTGGAGTACAACTTTAACTCACACAATGTATACATCACGGCAGACAAACAAAAG
AATGGAATCAAAGCTAACTTCAAAATTCGCCACAACGTTGAAGATGGTTCCGTTCAACTAGCAGACCATT
ATCAACAAAATACTCCAATTGGCGATGGCCCTGTCCTTTTACCAGACAACCATTACCTGTCGACACAATC
TGTCCTTTCGAAAGATCCCAACGAAAAGCGTGACCACATGGTCCTTCTTGAGTTTGTAACTGCTGCTGGG
ATTACACATGGCATGGATGAGCTCTACAAATAATAAGTTTAAACGACCTCCTGGATTTGCTCAGACAGCC
TTTTCGTCATTCGTTTCAGCCAAAAAACTTAAGACCGCCGGTCTTGTCCACTACCTTGCAGTAATGCGGT
GGACAGGATCGGCGGTTTTCTTTTCTCTTCTCAAGAAGTTCCTATACTTTCTAGAGAATAGGAACTTCGG
AATAGGAACTTCCTCCTGAACGGCCATAAGAACGAAGGCTGTCTGTTGAACTCTCGAGCCGTGGAAACGG
ATGAAGGCACGAACCCAGTTGACATAAGCCTGTTCGGTTCGTAAACTGTAATGCAAGTAGCGTATGCGCT
CAAAACTGGATGGCTTTCTTGCCGCCAAGGATCTGATGGCGCAGGGGATCAAGATCTGATCAAGAGACAG
GATGAGGATCGTTTCGCATGATTGAACAAGATGGATTGCACGCAGGTTCTCCGGCCGCTTGGGTGGAGAG
GCTATTCGGCTATGACTGGGCACAACAGACAATCGGCTGCTCTGATGCCGCCGTGTTCCGGCTGTCAGCG
CAGGGGCGCCCGGTTCTTTTTGTCAAGACCGACCTGTCCGGTGCCCTGAATGAACTGCAGGACGAGGCAG
CGCGGCTATCGTGGCTGGCCACGACGGGCGTTCCTTGCGCAGCTGTGCTCGACGTTGTCACTGAAGCGGG
AAGGGACTGGCTGCTATTGGGCGAAGTGCCGGGGCAGGATCTCCTGTCATCTCACCTTGCTCCTGCCGAG
AAAGTATCCATCATGGCTGATGCAATGCGGCGGCTGCATACGCTTGATCCGGCTACCTGCCCATTCGACC
ACCAAGCGAAACATCGCATCGAGCGAGCACGTACTCGGATGGAAGCCGGTCTTGTCGATCAGGATGATCT
GGACGAAGAGCATCAGGGGCTCGCGCCAGCCGAACTGTTCGCCAGGCTCAAGGCGCGCATGCCCGACGGC
GAGGATCTCGTCGTGACCCATGGCGATGCCTGCTTGCCGAATATCATGGTGGAAAATGGCCGCTTTTCTG
GATTCATCGACTGTGGCCGGCTGGGTGTGGCGGACCGCTATCAGGACATAGCGTTGGCTACCCGTGATAT
TGCTGAAGAGCTTGGCGGCGAATGGGCTGACCGCTTCCTCGTGCTTTACGGTATCGCCGCTCCCGATTCG
CAGCGCATCGCCTTCTATCGCCTTCTTGACGAGTTCTTCTGAGCGGGACTCTGGGGTTCGAAATGACTCG
AGCATCAGCTTCAAAAGCGCTCTGAAGTTCCTATACTTTCTAGAGAATAGGAACTTCGGAATAGGTACTT
CAAGATCCCCAATTCGAGCTCATCGTCCGGGCCGCAAGCTCCTAGCGGCGGATTTGTCCTACTCAGGAGA
GCGTTCACCGACAAACAACAGATAAAACGAAAGGCCCAGTCTTTCGACTGAGCCTTTCGTTTTATTTGAT
GCCTCAAGCTAGAGAGTCATTACCCCAGGCGTTTAAGGGCACCAATAACTGCCTTAAAAAAATTACGCCC
CGCCCTGCCACTCATCGCAGTCTAGCTTGGATTCTCACCAATAAAAAACGCCCGGCGGCAACCGAGCGTT
CTGAACAAATCCAGATGGAGTTCTGAGGTCATTACTGGATCTATCAACAGGAGTCCAAGCTCAGCTAATT
AAGCTAGCTTATCGATACCGTCGACCTCGAACCCCACGCCCCTCTTTAATACGACGGGCAATTTGCACTT
CAGAAAATGAAGAGTTTGCTTTAGCCATAACAAAAGTCCAGTATGCTTTTTCACAGCATAACTGGACTGA
TTTCAGTTTACAACTATTCTGTCTAGTTTAAGACTTTATTGTCATAGTTTAGATCTATTTTGTTCAGTTT
AAGACTTTATTGTCCGCCCACACCTGCTTACGCAGGGCATCCATTTATTACTCAACCGTAACCGATTTTG
CCAGGTTACGCGGCTGGTCCTCTAGCTGGCGTAATAGCGAAGAGGCCCGCACCGATCGCCCTTCCCAACA
GTTGCGCAGCCTGAATGGCGAATGGCGCCTGATGCGGTATTTTCTCCTTACGCATCTGTGCGGTATTTCA
CACCGCATATGGTGCACTCTCAGTACAATCTGCTCTGATGCCGCATAGTTAAGCCAGCCCCGACACCCGC
CAACACCCGCTGACGCGCCCTGACGGGCTTGTCTGCTCCCGGCATCCGCTTACAGACAAGCTGTGACCGT
CTCCGGGAGCTGCATGTGTCAGAGGTTTTCACCGTCGTCACCGAAACGCGCGAGACGAAAGGGCCTCGTG
ATACGCCTATTTTTATAGGTTAATGTCATGATAATAATGGTTTCTTAGACGTCAGGTGGCACTTTTCGGG
GAAATGTGCGCGGAACCCCTATTTGTTTATTTTTCTAAATACATTCAAATATGTATCCGCTCATGAGACA
ATAACCCTGATAAATGCTTCAATAATATTGAAAAAGGAAGAGTATGAGTATTCAACATTTCCGTGTCGCC
CTTATTCCCTTTTTTGCGGCATTTTGCCTTCCTGTTTTTGCTCACCCAGAAACGCTGGTGAAAGTAAAAG
ATGCTGAAGATCAGTTGGGTGCACGAGTGGGTTACATCGAACTGGATCTCAACAGCGGTAAGATCCTTGA
GAGTTTTCGCCCCGAAGAACGTTTTCCAATGATGAGCACTTTTAAAGTTCTGCTATGTGGCGCGGTATTA
TCCCGTATTGACGCCGGGCAAGAGCAACTCGGTCGCCGCATACACTATTCTCAGAATGACTTGGTTGAGT
ACTCACCAGTCACAGAAAAGCATCTTACGGATGGCATGACAGTAAGAGAATTATGCAGTGCTGCCATAAC
CATGAGTGATAACACTGCGGCCAACTTACTTCTGACAACGATCGGAGGACCGAAGGAGCTAACCGCTTTT
TTGCACAACATGGGGGATCATGTAACTCGCCTTGATCGTTGGGAACCGGAGCTGAATGAAGCCATACCAA
ACGACGAGCGTGACACCACGATGCCTGTAGCAATGGCAACAACGTTGCGCAAACTATTAACTGGCGAACT
ACTTACTCTAGCTTCCCGGCAACAATTAATAGACTGGATGGAGGCGGATAAAGTTGCAGGACCACTTCTG
CGCTCGGCCCTTCCGGCTGGCTGGTTTATTGCTGATAAATCTGGAGCCGGTGAGCGTGGGTCCCGCGGTA
TCATTGCAGCACTGGGGCCAGATGGTAAGCCCTCCCGTATCGTAGTTATCTACACGACGGGGAGTCAGGC
AACTATGGATGAACGAAATAGACAGATCGCTGAGATAGGTGCCTCACTGATTAAGCATTGGTAACTGTCA
GACCAAGTTTACTCATATATACTTTAGATTGATTTAAAACTTCATTTTTAATTTAAAAGGATCTAGGTGA
AGATCCTTTTTGATAATCTCATGACCAAAATCCCTTAACGTGAGTTTTCGTTCCACTGAGCGTCAGACCC
CGTAGAAAAGATCAAAGGCAGTTATTGGTGCCTCACTGATTAAGCATTGGTAACTGTCAGACCAAGTTTA
CTCATATATACTTTAGATTGATTTAAAACTTCATTTTTAATTTTTGCGGCCGCAAGATCCGGCCACGATG
CGTCCGGCGTAGAGGATCTGAAGATCAGCAGTTCAACCTGTTGATAGTACGTACTAAGCTCTCATGTTTC
ACGTACTAAGCTCTCATGTTTAACGTACTAAGCTCTCATGTTTAACGAACTAAACCCTCATGGCTAACGT
ACTAAGCTCTCATGGCTAACGTACTAAGCTCTCATGTTTCACGTACTAAGCTCTCATGTTTGAACAATAA
AATTAATATAAATCAGCAACTTAAATAGCCTCTAAGGTTTTAAGTTTTATAAGAAAAAAAAGAATATATA
AGGCTTTTAAAGCTTTTAAGGTTTAACGGTTGTGGACAACAAGCCAGGGATGTAACGCACTGAGAAGCCC
TTAGAGCCTCTCAAAGCAATTTTGAGTGACACAGGAACACTTAACGGCTGACATGGGAATTAGCCATGGC
ATCACAGTATCGTGATGACAGAGGCAGGGAGTGCGGCCTTTTTACGGTTCCTGGCCTTTTGCTGGCCTTT
TGCTCACATGTTCTTTCCTGCGTTATCAGGGGATTCCTTAAGGTATACTTTCCGCTGCATAACCCTGCTT
CGGGGTCATTATAGCGATTTTTTCGGTATATCCATCCTTTTTCGCACGATATACAGGATTTTGCCAAAGG
GTTCGTGTAGACTTTCCTTGGTGTATCCAACGGCGTCAGCCGGGCAGGATAGGTGAAGTAGGCCCACCCG
CGAGCGGGTGTTCCTTCTTCACTGTCCCTTATTCGCACCTGGCGGTGCTCAACGGGAATCCTGCTCTGCG
AGGCTGGCCGATAAGCTCTGATACCGCTCGCCGCAGCCGAACGACCGAGCGCAGCGGGTCAGTGAGCGAG
GAAGCGGAAGAGCCCAAACATAACAGGAAGAAAAATGCCCCGCTGTGGGCGGACAAAATAGTTGGGAACT
GGGAGGGGTGGAAATGGAGTTTTTAAGGATTATTTAGGGAAGAGTGACAAAATAGATGGGAACTGGGTGT
AGCGTCGTAAGCTAATACGAAAATTAAAAATGACAAAATAGTTTGGAACTAGATTTCACTTATCTGGTTC
TTGAGGCGGTTAAAAGAGCCGTACTCTTCTCCGATGTCGACTAGGCCATGATGCTCATTCTGTGGGACCA
AAACGAAAAAACACCCTTTCGGGTGTCTTTTCTGGAATTTGGTACCGAGGCTGCAAGTCCCATTAAGGAG
GCGCGCCTTATTACAGATCTTCCTCAGAGATGAGCTTCTGTTCCAGATCTTCTTCTGAAATCAACTTTTG
TTCCAGATCTTCTTCAGAGATGAGTTTCTGCTCCGCGGCCGCGTCACCTCCTAGCTGACTCAAATCAATG
CGTGTTTCATAAAGACCAGTGATGGATTGATGGATAAGAGTGGCATCTAAAACTTCTTTTGTAGACGTAT
ATCGTTTACGATCAATTGTTGTATCAAAATATTTAAAAGCAGCGGGAGCTCCAAGATTCGTCAACGTAAA
TAAATGAATAATATTTTCTGCTTGTTCACGTATTGGTTTGTCTCTATGTTTGTTATATGCACTAAGAACT
TTATCTAAATTGGCATCTGCTAAAATAACACGCTTAGAAAATTCACTGATTTGCTCAATAATCTCATCTA
AATAATGCTTATGCTGCTCCACAAACAATTGTTTTTGTTCGTTATCTTCTGGACTACCCTTCAACTTTTC
ATAATGACTAGCTAAATATAAAAAATTCACATATTTGCTTGGCAGAGCCAGCTCATTTCCTTTTTGTAAT
TCTCCGGCACTAGCCAGCATCCGTTTACGACCGTTTTCTAACTCAAAAAGACTATATTTAGGTAGTTTAA
TGATTAAGTCTTTTTTAACTTCCTTATATCCTTTAGCTTCTAAAAAGTCAATCGGATTTTTTTCAAAGGA
ACTTCTTTCCATAATTGTGATCCCTAGTAACTCTTTAACGGATTTTAACTTCTTCGATTTCCCTTTTTCC
ACCTTAGCAACCACTAGGACTGAATAAGCTACCGTTGGACTATCAAAACCACCATATTTTTTTGGATCCC
AGTCTTTTTTACGAGCAATAAGCTTGTCCGAATTTCTTTTTGGTAAAATTGACTCCTTGGAGAATCCGCC
TGTCTGTACTTCTGTTTTCTTGACAATATTGACTTGGGGCATGGACAATACTTTGCGCACTGTGGCAAAA
TCTCGCCCTTTATCCCAGACAATTTCTCCAGTTTCCCCATTAGTTTCGATTAGAGGGCGTTTGCGAATCT
CTCCATTTGCAAGTGTAATTTCTGTTTTGAAGAAGTTCATGATATTAGAGTAAAAGAAATATTTTGCGGT
TGCTTTGCCTATTTCTTGCTCAGACTTAGCAATCATTTTACGAACATCATAAACTTTATAATCACCATAG
ACAAACTCCGATTCAAGTTTTGGATATTTCTTAATCAAAGCAGTTCCAACGACGGCATTTAGATACGCAT
CATGGGCATGATGGTAATTGTTAATCTCACGTACTTTATAGAATTGGAAATCTTTTCGGAAGTCAGAAAC
TAATTTAGATTTTAAGGTAATCACTTTAACCTCTCGAATAAGTTTATCATTTTCATCGTATTTAGTATTC
ATGCGACTATCCAAAATTTGTGCCACATGCTTAGTGATTTGGCGAGTTTCAACCAATTGGCGTTTGATAA
AACCAGCTTTATCAAGTTCACTCAAACCTCCACGTTCAGCTTTCGTTAAATTATCAAACTTACGTTGAGT
GATTAACTTGGCGTTTAGAAGTTGTCTCCAATAGTTTTTCATCTTTTTGACTACTTCTTCACTTGGAACG
TTATCCGATTTACCACGATTTTTATCAGAACGCGTTAAGACCTTATTGTCTATTGAATCGTCTTTAAGGA
AACTTTGTGGAACAATGGCATCGACATCATAATCACTTAAACGATTAATATCTAATTCTTGGTCCACATA
CATGTCTCTTCCATTTTGGAGATAATAGAGATAGAGCTTTTCATTTTGCAATTGAGTATTTTCAACAGGA
TGCTCTTTAAGAATCTGACTTCCTAATTCTTTGATACCTTCTTCGATTCGTTTCATACGCTCTCGCGAAT
TTTTCTGGCCCTTTTGAGTTGTCTGATTTTCACGTGCCATTTCAATAACGATATTTTCTGGCTTATGCCG
CCCCATTACTTTGACCAATTCATCAACAACTTTTACAGTCTGTAAAATACCTTTTTTAATAGCAGGGCTA
CCAGCTAAATTTGCAATATGTTCATGTAAACTATCGCCTTGTCCAGACACTTGTGCTTTTTGAATATCTT
CTTTAAATGTCAAACTATCATCATGGATCAGCTGCATAAAATTGCGATTGGCAAAACCATCTGATTTCAA
AAAATCTAATATTGTTTTGCCAGATTGCTTATCCCTAATACCATTAATCAATTTTCGAGACAAACGTCCC
CAACCAGTATAACGGCGACGTTTAAGCTGTTTCATCACCTTATCATCAAAGAGGTGAGCATATGTTTTAA
GTCTTTCCTCAATCATCTCCCTATCTTCAAATAAGGTCAATGTTAAAACAATATCCTCTAAGATATCTTC
ATTTTCTTCATTATCCAAAAAATCTTTATCTTTAATAATTTTTAGCAAATCATGGTAGGTACCTAATGAA
GCATTAAATCTATCTTCAACTCCTGAAATTTCAACACTATCAAAACATTCTATTTTTTTGAAATAATCTT
CTTTTAATTGCTTAACGGTTACTTTTCGATTTGTTTTGAAGAGTAAATCAACAATGGCTTTCTTCTGTTC
ACCTGAAAGAAATGCTGGTTTTCGCATTCCTTCAGTAACATATTTGACCTTTGTCAATTCGTTATAAACC
GTAAAATACTCATAAAGCAAACTATGTTTTGGTAGTACTTTTTCATTTGGAAGATTTTTATCAAAGTTTG
TCATGCGTTCAATAAATGATTGAGCTGAAGCACCTTTATCGACAACTTCTTCAAAATTCCATGGGGTAAT
TGTTTCTTCAGACTTCCGAGTCATCCATGCAAAACGACTATTGCCACGCGCCAATGGACCAACATAATAA
GGGATTCGAAAAGTCAAGATTTTTTCAATCTTCTCACGATTGTCTTTTAAAAATGGATAAAAATCTTCTT
GTCGTCTCAAAATAGCATGCAGCTCACCCAAGTGAATTTGATGGGGAATAGAGCCGTTGTCAAAGGTCCG
TTGCTTGCGCAGCAAATCTTCACGATTTAGTTTCACCAATAATTCCTCAGTACCATCCATTTTTTCTAAA
ATTGGTTTGATAAATTTATAAAATTCTTCTTGGCTAGCTCCCCCATCAATATAACCTGCATATCCGTTTT
TTGATTGATCAAAAAAGATTTCTTTATACTTTTCTGGAAGTTGTTGTCGAACTAAAGCTTTTAAAAGAGT
CAAGTCTTGATGATGTTCATCGTAGCGTTTAATCATTGAAGCTGATAGGGGAGCCTTAGTTATTTCAGTA
TTTACTCTTAGGATATCTGAAAGTAAAATAGCATCTGATAAATTCTTAGCTGCCAAAAACAAATCAGCAT
ATTGATCTCCAATTTGCGCCAATAAATTATCTAAATCATCATCGTAAGTATCTTTTGAAAGCTGTAATTT
AGCATCTTCTGCCAAATCAAAATTTGATTTAAAATTAGGGGTCAAACCCAATGACAAAGCAATGAGATTC
CCAAATAAGCCATTTTTCTTCTCACCGGGGAGCTGAGCAATGAGATTTTCTAATCGTCTTGATTTACTCA
ATCGTGCAGAAAGAATCGCTTTAGCATCTACTCCACTTGCGTTAATAGGGTTTTCTTCAAATAATTGATT
GTAGGTTTGTACCAACTGGATAAATAGTTTGTCCACATCACTATTATCAGGATTTAAATCTCCCTCAATC
AAAAAATGACCACGAAACTTAATCATATGCGCTAAGGCCAAATAGATTAAGCGCAAATCCGCTTTATCAG
TAGAATCTACCAATTTTTTTCGCAGATGATAGATAGTTGGATATTTCTCATGATAAGCAACTTCATCTAC
TATATTTCCAAAAATAGGATGACGTTCATGCTTCTTATCTTCTTCCACCAAAAAAGACTCTTCAAGTCGA
TGAAAGAAACTATCATCTACTTTCGCCATCTCATTTGAAAAAATCTCCTGTAGATAACAAATACGATTCT
TCCGACGTGTATACCTTCTACGAGCTGTCCGTTTGAGACGAGTCGCTTCCGCTGTCTCTCCACTGTCAAA
TAAAAGAGCCCCTATAAGATTTTTTTTGATACTGTGGCGGTCTGTATTTCCCAGAACCTTGAACTTTTTA
GACGGAACCTTATATTCATCAGTGATCACCGCCCATCCGACGCTATTTGTGCCGATAGCTAAGCCTATTG
AGTATTTCTTATCCATACTAGTTTTCCTGTGTGAAACCTGCTGATGTGCTCAGTATCTTGTTATCCGCTC
ACAATGTCAATGTTATCCGCTCACATTTATAATATTTTATCTGATTAATAAGATGATCTTCTTGAGATCG
TTTTGGTCTGCGCGTAATCTCTTGCTCTGAAAACGAAAAAACCGCCTTGCAGGGCGGTTTTTCGAAGGTT
CTCTGAGCTACCAACTCTTTGAACCGAGGTAACTGGCTTGGTGATAAGCTGTCAAACCAGATCAATTCGC
ACTAGTCTGCAGACGTAAAAAAAGCGGCGTGGTTAGCCGCTTTTTTAATTGCCGGAGCGCAATAAAAAAG
CCCCCGGAAGGTGATCTTCCGGGGGCTTTCTCATGCGTTGCTTGTATTGAAAATGGGGGCCATGCCTACC
TATCTGCCTCCCGGGAAGCGGCATGCATTTACGTT
